Addgene plasmid #205116: RHOAA-c033
Purpose: RHOA protein expression
Depositing lab: Paul Brennan. Depositing organization: University of Oxford.
Backbone
  Vector backbone: pNIC28-Bsa4
  Backbone size w/o insert (bp): 5354
  Vector type: Bacterial Expression
Growth in bacteria
  Bacterial resistance: Kanamycin, 50 μg/mL
  Growth temperature: 37°C
  Growth strain: DH5alpha
  Copy number: High Copy
Gene/Insert
  Gene/Insert name: RHOA (alt names: ARH12; ARHA)
  Species: H. sapiens (human)
  Mutation: WT
  Entrez Gene: RHOA (a.k.a. ARH12, ARHA, EDFAOB, RHO12, RHOH12)
  Tag / fusion protein: 6His-TEV (N terminal on insert)
  Cloning method: Ligation Independent Cloning
Terms and licenses: Academic/Nonprofit Terms; Industry Terms: Not Available to Industry
Depositor comments: Encodes full length RHOA.
How to cite: RHOAA-c033 was a gift from Paul Brennan (Addgene plasmid # 205116 ; http://n2t.net/addgene:205116 ; RRID:Addgene_205116)
