[The description below was written by a language model from this plasmid's Addgene catalogue record and pLannotate feature annotations shown in this document.]
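Description:
RHOAA-c033 is a bacterial expression plasmid built on the pNIC28-Bsa4 backbone, a pET-style vector designed for ligation-independent cloning, and it carries wild-type, full-length human RHOA for recombinant protein production in E. coli. The plasmid is selected with kanamycin through an aminoglycoside phosphotransferase (KanR) gene and replicates from a ColE1/pMB1-type origin. The catalogue lists it as high copy, although the feature table also shows the rop gene and the bom region from pBR322, elements usually associated with copy-number moderation and plasmid mobilisation. An f1 origin is present as well, along with short tetracycline-resistance gene fragments that are non-functional backbone remnants.

Expression is driven by a T7 promoter followed directly by a lac operator and the strong T7 gene 10 ribosome binding site, with a T7 terminator downstream. A plasmid-borne lacI gene with its own promoter supplies lac repressor, so transcription is held off until induced with IPTG in a host that provides T7 RNA polymerase. According to the record, the RHOA coding sequence is fused at its N terminus to a hexahistidine tag followed by a TEV protease site, which allows nickel-affinity capture and later removal of the tag. This tag is not annotated separately in the feature table but would fit in the gap between the RBS and the RHOA ORF. The automated annotation matched the insert to the bovine RHOA entry, whereas the catalogue gives the species as human. The His-tag and SET1 fragments annotated downstream of the insert appear to be vector sequence, and the record does not indicate that they are part of the expressed protein. The stated use is production of RHOA, a small GTPase that regulates the cytoskeleton.
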