Features (pLannotate 1.2.2; 19 found; start..end, strand, type, name):
    960..1037    -  promoter       lacI promoter: lacI
   1045..1324    -  CDS            TcR (fragment): tetracycline efflux protein; tet; confers resistance to tetracycline
   1346..1364    +  promoter       T7 promoter: promoter for bacteriophage T7 RNA polymerase
   1365..1389    +  protein_bind   lac operator: The lac repressor binds to the lac operator to inhibit transcription in E. coli. This inhibition can be relieved by adding lactose or isopropyl-β-D-thiogalactopyranoside (IPTG). lac repressor encoded by lacI
   1404..1426    +  RBS            RBS: efficient ribosome binding site from bacteriophage T7 gene 10 (Olins and Rangwala, 1989)
   1500..2078    +  CDS            RHOA (sequence partly withheld): RHOA_BOVIN - Also known as ARHA, RHO12. Experimental evidence at protein level: Swiss-Prot protein existence level 1. Small GTPase which cycles between an active GTP-bound and an inactive GDP-bound state. Mainly associated with cytoskeleton organization, in active state binds to a variety of effector proteins to regulate cellular responses such as cytoskeletal dynamics, cell migration and cell cycle. Regulates a signal transduction pathway linking plasma membrane receptors to the assembly of focal adhesions and actin stress fibers. Involved in a microtubule-dependent signal that is required fo
   2144..2161    +  CDS            9xHis (fragment): 9xHis affinity tag
   2171..2220    +  CDS            SET1 (fragment): solubility-enhancement tag derived from T7 phage gene 10B
   2228..2275    +  terminator     T7 terminator: transcription terminator for bacteriophage T7 RNA polymerase
   2312..2740    +  rep_origin     f1 ori (sequence partly withheld): f1 bacteriophage origin of replication; arrow indicates direction of (+) strand synthesis
   2793..2850    +  promoter       AmpR promoter (fragment): bla
   2859..3674    -  CDS            KanR: aminoglycoside phosphotransferase; aph(3')-Ia; confers resistance to kanamycin in bacteria or G418 (Geneticin®) in eukaryotes
   3796..4384    +  rep_origin     ori: high-copy-number ColE1/pMB1/pBR322/pUC origin of replication
   4570..4709    -  misc_feature   bom: basis of mobility region from pBR322
   4811..5002    -  CDS            rop: Rop protein, which maintains plasmids at low copy number; rop
   5019..5399    +  CDS            YPB1_ECOLX: Protein predicted: Swiss-Prot protein existence level 4. From Escherichia coli.
   5471..5762    -  CDS            TcR (fragment): tetracycline efflux protein; tet; confers resistance to tetracycline
   5777..5798    -  protein_bind   CAP binding site: CAP binding activates transcription in the presence of cAMP. E. coli catabolite activator protein
   5811..959     -  CDS            lacI (across the origin): lac repressor; lacI; The lac repressor binds to the lac operator to inhibit transcription in E. coli. This inhibition can be relieved by adding lactose or isopropyl-β-D-thiogalactopyranoside (IPTG).
>Addgene plasmid #205116 | RHOAA-c033 | addgene full sequence | sequence record 411206 | Addgene NGS Result
GGCAACAGCTGATTGCCCTTCACCGCCTGGCCCTGAGAGAGTTGCAGCAAGCGGTCCACGCTGGTTTGCC
CCAGCAGGCGAAAATCCTGTTTGATGGTGGTTAACGGCGGGATATAACATGAGCTGTCTTCGGTATCGTC
GTATCCCACTACCGAGATATCCGCACCAACGCGCAGCCCGGACTCGGTAATGGCGCGCATTGCGCCCAGC
GCCATCTGATCGTTGGCAACCAGCATCGCAGTGGGAACGATGCCCTCATTCAGCATTTGCATGGTTTGTT
GAAAACCGGACATGGCACTCCAGTCGCCTTCCCGTTCCGCTATCGGCTGAATTTGATTGCGAGTGAGATA
TTTATGCCAGCCAGCCAGACGCAGACGCGCCGAGACAGAACTTAATGGGCCCGCTAACAGCGCGATTTGC
TGGTGACCCAATGCGACCAGATGCTCCACGCCCAGTCGCGTACCGTCTTCATGGGAGAAAATAATACTGT
TGATGGGTGTCTGGTCAGAGACATCAAGAAATAACGCCGGAACATTAGTGCAGGCAGCTTCCACAGCAAT
GGCATCCTGGTCATCCAGCGGATAGTTAATGATCAGCCCACTGACGCGTTGCGCGAGAAGATTGTGCACC
GCCGCTTTACAGGCTTCGACGCCGCTTCGTTCTACCATCGACACCACCACGCTGGCACCCAGTTGATCGG
CGCGAGATTTAATCGCCGCGACAATTTGCGACGGCGCGTGCAGGGCCAGACTGGAGGTGGCAACGCCAAT
CAGCAACGACTGTTTGCCCGCCAGTTGTTGTGCCACGCGGTTGGGAATGTAATTCAGCTCCGCCATCGCC
GCTTCCACTTTTTCCCGCGTTTTCGCAGAAACGTGGCTGGCCTGGTTCACCACGCGGGAAACGGTCTGAT
AAGAGACACCGGCATACTCTGCGACATCGTATAACGTTACTGGTTTCACATTCACCACCCTGAATTGACT
CTCTTCCGGGCGCTATCATGCCATACCGCGAAAGGTTTTGCGCCATTCGATGGTGTCCGGGATCTCGACG
CTCTCCCTTATGCGACTCCTGCATTAGGAAGCAGCCCAGTAGTAGGTTGAGGCCGTTGAGCACCGCCGCC
GCAAGGAATGGTGCATGCAAGGAGATGGCGCCCAACAGTCCCCCGGCCACGGGGCCTGCCACCATACCCA
CGCCGAAACAAGCGCTCATGAGCCCGAAGTGGCGAGCCCGATCTTCCCCATCGGTGATGTCGGCGATATA
GGCGCCAGCAACCGCACCTGTGGCGCCGGTGATGCCGGCCACGATGCGTCCGGCGTAGAGGATCGAGATC
TCGATCCCGCGAAATTAATACGACTCACTATAGGGGAATTGTGAGCGGATAACAATTCCCCTCTAGAAAT
AATTTTGTTTAACTTTAAGAAGGAGATATACATATGCACCATCATCATCATCATTCTTCTGGTGTAGATC
TGGGTACCGAGAACCTGTACTTCCAATCC
[543 nt withheld, positions 1500-2042]
CGTCGCGGTAAGAAGAAAAGCGGCTGCCTGGTGTTGTAACAGTAAAGGTGGATACGGATCCGAATTCGAG
CTCCGTCGACAAGCTTGCGGCCGCACTCGAGCACCACCACCACCACCACTGAGATCCGGCTGCTAACAAA
GCCCGAAAGGAAGCTGAGTTGGCTGCTGCCACCGCTGAGCAATAACTAGCATAACCCCTTGGGGCCTCTA
AACGGGTCTTGAGGGGTTTTTTGCTGAAAGGAGGAACTATATCCGGATTGGCGAATGGG
[124 nt withheld, positions 2312-2435]
C
[91 nt withheld, positions 2437-2527]
A
[49 nt withheld, positions 2529-2577]
CCTTTGACGTTGGAGTCCACGTTCTTT
[37 nt withheld, positions 2605-2641]
ACCCTATCTCGGTCTATTCTTTTGATTTATAAGGGATTTTGCCGATTTCGGCCTATTGGTTAAAAAATGA
GCTGATTTAACAAAAATTTAACGCGAATTTTAACAAAATATTAACGCTTACAATTTAGGTGGCACTTTTC
GGGGAAATGTGCGCGGAACCCCTATTTGTTTATTTTTCTAAATACATTCAAATATGTATCCGCTCATGAA
TTAATTCTTAGAAAAACTCATCGAGCATCAAATGAAACTGCAATTTATTCATATCAGGATTATCAATACC
ATATTTTTGAAAAAGCCGTTTCTGTAATGAAGGAGAAAACTCACCGAGGCAGTTCCATAGGATGGCAAGA
TCCTGGTATCGGTCTGCGATTCCGACTCGTCCAACATCAATACAACCTATTAATTTCCCCTCGTCAAAAA
TAAGGTTATCAAGTGAGAAATCACCATGAGTGACGACTGAATCCGGTGAGAATGGCAAAAGTTTATGCAT
TTCTTTCCAGACTTGTTCAACAGGCCAGCCATTACGCTCGTCATCAAAATCACTCGCATCAACCAAACCG
TTATTCATTCGTGATTGCGCCTGAGCGAGACGAAATACGCGATCGCTGTTAAAAGGACAATTACAAACAG
GAATCGAATGCAACCGGCGCAGGAACACTGCCAGCGCATCAACAATATTTTCACCTGAATCAGGATATTC
TTCTAATACCTGGAATGCTGTTTTCCCGGGGATCGCAGTGGTGAGTAACCATGCATCATCAGGAGTACGG
ATAAAATGCTTGATGGTCGGAAGAGGCATAAATTCCGTCAGCCAGTTTAGTCTGACCATCTCATCTGTAA
CATCATTGGCAACGCTACCTTTGCCATGTTTCAGAAACAACTCTGGCGCATCGGGCTTCCCATACAATCG
ATAGATTGTCGCACCTGATTGCCCGACATTATCGCGAGCCCATTTATACCCATATAAATCAGCATCCATG
TTGGAATTTAATCGCGGCCTAGAGCAAGACGTTTCCCGTTGAATATGGCTCATAACACCCCTTGTATTAC
TGTTTATGTAAGCAGACAGTTTTATTGTTCATGACCAAAATCCCTTAACGTGAGTTTTCGTTCCACTGAG
CGTCAGACCCCGTAGAAAAGATCAAAGGATCTTCTTGAGATCCTTTTTTTCTGCGCGTAATCTGCTGCTT
GCAAACAAAAAAACCACCGCTACCAGCGGTGGTTTGTTTGCCGGATCAAGAGCTACCAACTCTTTTTCCG
AAGGTAACTGGCTTCAGCAGAGCGCAGATACCAAATACTGTCCTTCTAGTGTAGCCGTAGTTAGGCCACC
ACTTCAAGAACTCTGTAGCACCGCCTACATACCTCGCTCTGCTAATCCTGTTACCAGTGGCTGCTGCCAG
TGGCGATAAGTCGTGTCTTACCGGGTTGGACTCAAGACGATAGTTACCGGATAAGGCGCAGCGGTCGGGC
TGAACGGGGGGTTCGTGCACACAGCCCAGCTTGGAGCGAACGACCTACACCGAACTGAGATACCTACAGC
GTGAGCTATGAGAAAGCGCCACGCTTCCCGAAGGGAGAAAGGCGGACAGGTATCCGGTAAGCGGCAGGGT
CGGAACAGGAGAGCGCACGAGGGAGCTTCCAGGGGGAAACGCCTGGTATCTTTATAGTCCTGTCGGGTTT
CGCCACCTCTGACTTGAGCGTCGATTTTTGTGATGCTCGTCAGGGGGGCGGAGCCTATGGAAAAACGCCA
GCAACGCGGCCTTTTTACGGTTCCTGGCCTTTTGCTGGCCTTTTGCTCACATGTTCTTTCCTGCGTTATC
CCCTGATTCTGTGGATAACCGTATTACCGCCTTTGAGTGAGCTGATACCGCTCGCCGCAGCCGAACGACC
GAGCGCAGCGAGTCAGTGAGCGAGGAAGCGGAAGAGCGCCTGATGCGGTATTTTCTCCTTACGCATCTGT
GCGGTATTTCACACCGCAATGGTGCACTCTCAGTACAATCTGCTCTGATGCCGCATAGTTAAGCCAGTAT
ACACTCCGCTATCGCTACGTGACTGGGTCATGGCTGCGCCCCGACACCCGCCAACACCCGCTGACGCGCC
CTGACGGGCTTGTCTGCTCCCGGCATCCGCTTACAGACAAGCTGTGACCGTCTCCGGGAGCTGCATGTGT
CAGAGGTTTTCACCGTCATCACCGAAACGCGCGAGGCAGCTGCGGTAAAGCTCATCAGCGTGGTCGTGAA
GCGATTCACAGATGTCTGCCTGTTCATCCGCGTCCAGCTCGTTGAGTTTCTCCAGAAGCGTTAATGTCTG
GCTTCTGATAAAGCGGGCCATGTTAAGGGCGGTTTTTTCCTGTTTGGTCACTGATGCCTCCGTGTAAGGG
GGATTTCTGTTCATGGGGGTAATGATACCGATGAAACGAGAGAGGATGCTCACGATACGGGTTACTGATG
ATGAACATGCCCGGTTACTGGAACGTTGTGAGGGTAAACAACTGGCGGTATGGATGCGGCGGGACCAGAG
AAAAATCACTCAGGGTCAATGCCAGCGCTTCGTTAATACAGATGTAGGTGTTCCACAGGGTAGCCAGCAG
CATCCTGCGATGCAGATCCGGAACATAATGGTGCAGGGCGCTGACTTCCGCGTTTCCAGACTTTACGAAA
CACGGAAACCGAAGACCATTCATGTTGTTGCTCAGGTCGCAGACGTTTTGCAGCAGCAGTCGCTTCACGT
TCGCTCGCGTATCGGTGATTCATTCTGCTAACCAGTAAGGCAACCCCGCCAGCCTAGCCGGGTCCTCAAC
GACAGGAGCACGATCATGCGCACCCGTGGGGCCGCCATGCCGGCGATAATGGCCTGCTTCTCGCCGAAAC
GTTTGGTGGCGGGACCAGTGACGAAGGCTTGAGCGAGGGCGTGCAAGATTCCGAATACCGCAAGCGACAG
GCCGATCATCGTCGCGCTCCAGCGAAAGCGGTCCTCGCCGAAAATGACCCAGAGCGCTGCCGGCACCTGT
CCTACGAGTTGCATGATAAAGAAGACAGTCATAAGTGCGGCGACGATAGTCATGCCCCGCGCCCACCGGA
AGGAGCTGACTGGGTTGAAGGCTCTCAAGGGCATCGGTCGAGATCCCGGTGCCTAATGAGTGAGCTAACT
TACATTAATTGCGTTGCGCTCACTGCCCGCTTTCCAGTCGGGAAACCTGTCGTGCCAGCTGCATTAATGA
ATCGGCCAACGCGCGGGGAGAGGCGGTTTGCGTATTGGGCGCCAGGGTGGTTTTTCTTTTCACCAGTGAG
ACG
