>Addgene plasmid #205116 | RHOAA-c033 | depositor partial sequence | sequence record 399320 | ORF of expressed gene of interest
ATGCACCATCATCATCATCATTCTTCTGGTGTAGATCTGGGTACCGAGAACCTGTACTTCCAATCC
[543 nt withheld, positions 67-609]
CGTCGCGGTAAGAAGAAAAGCGGCTGCCTGGTGTTGTAA
